>Addgene plasmid #205513 | pcDNA3-endo-EKAR4 | addgene full sequence | sequence record 409396 | Addgene NGS Result
CGACGGATCGGGAGATCTCCCGATCCCCTATGGTGCACTCTCAGTACAATCTGCTCTGATGCCGCATAGT
TAAGCCAGTATCTGCTCCCTGCTTGTGTGTTGGAGGTCGCTGAGTAGTGCGCGAGCAAAATTTAAGCTAC
AACAAGGCAAGGCTTGACCGACAATTGCATGAAGAATCTGCTTAGGGTTAGGCGTTTTGCGCTGCTTCGC
GATGTACGGGCCAGATATACGCGTTGACATTGATTATTGACTAGTTATTAATAGTAATCAATTACGGGGT
CATTAGTTCATAGCCCATATATGGAGTTCCGCGTTACATAACTTACGGTAAATGGCCCGCCTGGCTGACC
GCCCAACGACCCCCGCCCATTGACGTCAATAATGACGTATGTTCCCATAGTAACGCCAATAGGGACTTTC
CATTGACGTCAATGGGTGGAGTATTTACGGTAAACTGCCCACTTGGCAGTACATCAAGTGTATCATATGC
CAAGTACGCCCCCTATTGACGTCAATGACGGTAAATGGCCCGCCTGGCATTATGCCCAGTACATGACCTT
ATGGGACTTTCCTACTTGGCAGTACATCTACGTATTAGTCATCGCTATTACCATGGTGATGCGGTTTTGG
CAGTACATCAATGGGCGTGGATAGCGGTTTGACTCACGGGGATTTCCAAGTCTCCACCCCATTGACGTCA
ATGGGAGTTTGTTTTGGCACCAAAATCAACGGGACTTTCCAAAATGTCGTAACAACTCCGCCCCATTGAC
GCAAATGGGCGGTAGGCGTGTACGGTGGGAGGTCTATATAAGCAGAGCTCTCTGGCTAACTAGAGAACCC
ACTGCTTACTGGCTTATCGAAATTAATACGACTCACTATAGGGAGACCCAAGCTTGCGGCCGCCACCATG
GTGCGGGGTTCTCATCATCATCATCATCATGGTATGGCTAGCATGACTGGTGGACAGCAAATGGGTCGGG
ATCTGTACGACGATGACGATAAGGATCCCATGGTGAGCAAGGGCGAGGAGCTGTTCACCGGGGTGGTGCC
CATCCTGGTCGAGCTGGACGGCGACGTAAACGGCCACAGGTTCAGCGTGTCCGGCGAGGGCGAGGGCGAT
GCCACCTACGGCAAGCTGACCCTGAAGTTCATCTGCACCACCGGCAAGCTGCCCGTGCCCTGGCCCACCC
TCGTGACCACCCTGACCTGGGGCGTGCAGTGCTTCAGCCGCTACCCCGACCACATGAAGCAGCACGACTT
CTTCAAGTCCGCCATGCCCGAAGGCTACGTCCAGGAGCGTACCATCTTCTTCAAGGACGACGGCAACTAC
AAGACCCGCGCCGAGGTGAAGTTCGAGGGCGACACCCTGGTGAACCGCATCGAGCTGAAGGGCATCGACT
TCAAGGAGGACGGCAACATCCTGGGGCACAAGCTGGAGTACAACTACATCAGCCACAACGTCTATATCAC
CGCCGACAAGCAGAAGAACGGCATCAAGGCCCACTTCAAGATCCGCCACAACATCGAGGACGGCAGCGTG
CAGCTCGCCGACCACTACCAGCAGAACACCCCCATCGGCGACGGCCCCGTGCTGCTGCCCGACAACCACT
ACCTGAGCACCCAGTCCGCCCTGAGCAAAGACCCCAACGAGAAGCGCGATCACATGGTCCTGCTGGAGTT
CGTGACCGCCGCCCGCATGCACATGGCGGACGAGGAGAAGCTGCCGCCCGGCTGGGAGAAGCGCATGAGC
CGCAGCTCAGGCCGAGTGTACTACTTCAACCACATCACTAACGCCAGCCAGTGGGAGCGGCCCAGCGGCA
ACAGCAGCAGTGGTGGCAAAAACGGGCAGGGGGAGCCTGCCAGGGGTACCAGTGCTGGTGGTAGTGCTGG
TGGTAGTGCTGGTGGTAGTGCTGGTGGTAGTGCTGGTGGTTCCGGCAGTGCTGGTGGTAGTGCTGGTGGT
AGTACCAGTGCTGGTGGTAGTGCTGGTGGTAGTGCTGGTGGTAGTGCTGGTGGTAGTGCTGGTGGTTCCG
GCAGTGCTGGTGGTAGTGCTGGTGGTAGTACCAGTGCTGGTGGTAGTGCTGGTGGTAGTGCTGGTGGTAG
TGCTGGTGGTAGTGCTGGTGGTTCCGGCAGTGCTGGTGGTAGTGCTGGTGGTAGTACCAGTGCTGGTGGT
AGTGCTGGTGGTAGTGCTGGTGGTAGTGCTGGTGGTAGTGCTGGTGGTTCCGGACCAGATGTCCCTAGAA
CTCCAGTGGATAAAGCAAAGCTGTCATTCCAATTCCCCCGCGCACGGGAGCTCATGTCTAAAGGTGAAGA
ATTATTCACCGGCGTGGTGCCCATCCTGGTGGAGCTGGACGGCGACGTGAACGGCCACAAGTTCAGCGTG
AGCGGCGAGGGCGAGGGCGACGCCACCTACGGCAAGCTGACCCTGAAGCTGCTGTGCACCACCGGCAAGC
TGCCCGTGCCCTGGCCCACCCTGGTGACCACCCTGGGCTACGGCGTGCAGTGCTTCGCCCGGTACCCCGA
CCACATGAAGCAGCACGACTTCTTCAAGAGCGCCATGCCCGAGGGCTACGTGCAGGAGCGGACCATCTTC
TTCAAGGACGACGGCAACTACAAGACCCGGGCCGAGGTGAAGTTCGAGGGCGACACCCTGGTGAACCGGA
TCGAGCTGAAGGGCATCGACTTCAAGGAGGACAGCAACATCCTGGGCCACAAGCTGGAGTACAACTACAA
CAGCCACAACGTGTACATCACCGCCGACAAGCAGAAGAACGGCATCAAGGCCAACTTCAAGATCCGGCAC
AACATCGAGGACGGCGGCGTGCAGCTGGCCGACCACTACCAGCAGAACACCCCCATCGGCGACGGCCCCG
TGCTGCTGCCCGATAACCACTACCTGAGCTACCAGAGCGCCCTGTTCAAGGACCCCAACGAGAAGCGGGA
CCACATGGTGCTGCTGGAGTTCCTGACCGCCGCCGGCATCACCGAGGGTATGAATGAATTGTACAAAGAA
TTCCGAATTGAATTCGAAAGTGATGCCATGTTCGCTGCTGAAAGAGCCCCTGACTGGGTGGATGCTGAGG
AATGCCATCGGTGCAGAGTACAGTTTGGGGTGGTGACCCGCAAGCATCACTGCCGAGCATGTGGGCAGAT
CTTCTGTGGCAAGTGCTCCTCCAAGTACTCCACCATCCCCAAGTTCGGCATTGAGAAGGAGGTGCGCGTG
TGTGAGCCCTGCTATGAGCAGCTGAACAAGAAGGCACAAGGACAAGGATCCGAAAGTGATGCCATGTTCG
CTGCTGAAAGAGCCCCTGACTGGGTGGATGCTGAGGAATGCCATCGGTGCAGAGTACAGTTTGGGGTGGT
GACCCGCAAGCATCACTGCCGAGCATGTGGGCAGATCTTCTGTGGCAAGTGCTCCTCCAAGTACTCCACC
ATCCCCAAGTTCGGCATTGAGAAGGAGGTGCGCGTGTGTGAGCCCTGCTATGAGCAGCTGAACAAGAAGG
CATAATCTAGAGGGCCCTATTCTATAGTGTCACCTAAATGCTAGAGCTCGCTGATCAGCCTCGACTGTGC
CTTCTAGTTGCCAGCCATCTGTTGTTTGCCCCTCCCCCGTGCCTTCCTTGACCCTGGAAGGTGCCACTCC
CACTGTCCTTTCCTAATAAAATGAGGAAATTGCATCGCATTGTCTGAGTAGGTGTCATTCTATTCTGGGG
GGTGGGGTGGGGCAGGACAGCAAGGGGGAGGATTGGGAAGACAATAGCAGGCATGCTGGGGATGCGGTGG
GCTCTATGGCTTCTGAGGCGGAAAGAACCAGCTGGGGCTCTAGGGGGTATCCCC
[124 nt withheld, positions 3835-3958]
C
[91 nt withheld, positions 3960-4050]
A
[49 nt withheld, positions 4052-4100]
CCTTTGACGTTGGAGTCCACGTTCTTT
[37 nt withheld, positions 4128-4164]
ACCCTATCTCGGTCTATTCTTTTGATTTATAAGGGATTTTGCCGATTTCGGCCTATTGGTTAAAAAATGA
GCTGATTTAACAAAAATTTAACGCGAATTAATTCTGTGGAATGTGTGTCAGTTAGGGTGTGGAAAGTCCC
CAGGCTCCCCAGCAGGCAGAAGTATGCAAAGCATGCATCTCAATTAGTCAGCAACCAGGTGTGGAAAGTC
CCCAGGCTCCCCAGCAGGCAGAAGTATGCAAAGCATGCATCTCAATTAGTCAGCAACCATAGTCCCGCCC
CTAACTCCGCCCATCCCGCCCCTAACTCCGCCCAGTTCCGCCCATTCTCCGCCCCATGGCTGACTAATTT
TTTTTATTTATGCAGAGGCCGAGGCCGCCTCTGCCTCTGAGCTATTCCAGAAGTAGTGAGGAGGCTTTTT
TGGAGGCCTAGGCTTTTGCAAAAAGCTCCCGGGAGCTTGTATATCCATTTTCGGATCTGATCAAGAGACA
GGATGAGGATCGTTTCGCATGATTGAACAAGATGGATTGCACGCAGGTTCTCCGGCCGCTTGGGTGGAGA
GGCTATTCGGCTATGACTGGGCACAACAGACAATCGGCTGCTCTGATGCCGCCGTGTTCCGGCTGTCAGC
GCAGGGGCGCCCGGTTCTTTTTGTCAAGACCGACCTGTCCGGTGCCCTGAATGAACTGCAGGACGAGGCA
GCGCGGCTATCGTGGCTGGCCACGACGGGCGTTCCTTGCGCAGCTGTGCTCGACGTTGTCACTGAAGCGG
GAAGGGACTGGCTGCTATTGGGCGAAGTGCCGGGGCAGGATCTCCTGTCATCTCACCTTGCTCCTGCCGA
GAAAGTATCCATCATGGCTGATGCAATGCGGCGGCTGCATACGCTTGATCCGGCTACCTGCCCATTCGAC
CACCAAGCGAAACATCGCATCGAGCGAGCACGTACTCGGATGGAAGCCGGTCTTGTCGATCAGGATGATC
TGGACGAAGAGCATCAGGGGCTCGCGCCAGCCGAACTGTTCGCCAGGCTCAAGGCGCGCATGCCCGACGG
CGAGGATCTCGTCGTGACCCATGGCGATGCCTGCTTGCCGAATATCATGGTGGAAAATGGCCGCTTTTCT
GGATTCATCGACTGTGGCCGGCTGGGTGTGGCGGACCGCTATCAGGACATAGCGTTGGCTACCCGTGATA
TTGCTGAAGAGCTTGGCGGCGAATGGGCTGACCGCTTCCTCGTGCTTTACGGTATCGCCGCTCCCGATTC
GCAGCGCATCGCCTTCTATCGCCTTCTTGACGAGTTCTTCTGAGCGGGACTCTGGGGTTCGAAATGACCG
ACCAAGCGACGCCCAACCTGCCATCACGAGATTTCGATTCCACCGCCGCCTTCTATGAAAGGTTGGGCTT
CGGAATCGTTTTCCGGGACGCCGGCTGGATGATCCTCCAGCGCGGGGATCTCATGCTGGAGTTCTTCGCC
CACCCCAACTTGTTTATTGCAGCTTATAATGGTTACAAATAAAGCAATAGCATCACAAATTTCACAAATA
AAGCATTTTTTTCACTGCATTCTAGTTGTGGTTTGTCCAAACTCATCAATGTATCTTATCATGTCTGTAT
ACCGTCGACCTCTAGCTAGAGCTTGGCGTAATCATGGTCATAGCTGTTTCCTGTGTGAAATTGTTATCCG
CTCACAATTCCACACAACATACGAGCCGGAAGCATAAAGTGTAAAGCCTGGGGTGCCTAATGAGTGAGCT
AACTCACATTAATTGCGTTGCGCTCACTGCCCGCTTTCCAGTCGGGAAACCTGTCGTGCCAGCTGCATTA
ATGAATCGGCCAACGCGCGGGGAGAGGCGGTTTGCGTATTGGGCGCTCTTCCGCTTCCTCGCTCACTGAC
TCGCTGCGCTCGGTCGTTCGGCTGCGGCGAGCGGTATCAGCTCACTCAAAGGCGGTAATACGGTTATCCA
CAGAATCAGGGGATAACGCAGGAAAGAACATGTGAGCAAAAGGCCAGCAAAAGGCCAGGAACCGTAAAAA
GGCCGCGTTGCTGGCGTTTTTCCATAGGCTCCGCCCCCCTGACGAGCATCACAAAAATCGACGCTCAAGT
CAGAGGTGGCGAAACCCGACAGGACTATAAAGATACCAGGCGTTTCCCCCTGGAAGCTCCCTCGTGCGCT
CTCCTGTTCCGACCCTGCCGCTTACCGGATACCTGTCCGCCTTTCTCCCTTCGGGAAGCGTGGCGCTTTC
TCATAGCTCACGCTGTAGGTATCTCAGTTCGGTGTAGGTCGTTCGCTCCAAGCTGGGCTGTGTGCACGAA
CCCCCCGTTCAGCCCGACCGCTGCGCCTTATCCGGTAACTATCGTCTTGAGTCCAACCCGGTAAGACACG
ACTTATCGCCACTGGCAGCAGCCACTGGTAACAGGATTAGCAGAGCGAGGTATGTAGGCGGTGCTACAGA
GTTCTTGAAGTGGTGGCCTAACTACGGCTACACTAGAAGAACAGTATTTGGTATCTGCGCTCTGCTGAAG
CCAGTTACCTTCGGAAAAAGAGTTGGTAGCTCTTGATCCGGCAAACAAACCACCGCTGGTAGCGGTGGTT
TTTTTGTTTGCAAGCAGCAGATTACGCGCAGAAAAAAAGGATCTCAAGAAGATCCTTTGATCTTTTCTAC
GGGGTCTGACGCTCAGTGGAACGAAAACTCACGTTAAGGGATTTTGGTCATGAGATTATCAAAAAGGATC
TTCACCTAGATCCTTTTAAATTAAAAATGAAGTTTTAAATCAATCTAAAGTATATATGAGTAAACTTGGT
CTGACAGTTACCAATGCTTAATCAGTGAGGCACCTATCTCAGCGATCTGTCTATTTCGTTCATCCATAGT
TGCCTGACTCCCCGTCGTGTAGATAACTACGATACGGGAGGGCTTACCATCTGGCCCCAGTGCTGCAATG
ATACCGCGAGACCCACGCTCACCGGCTCCAGATTTATCAGCAATAAACCAGCCAGCCGGAAGGGCCGAGC
GCAGAAGTGGTCCTGCAACTTTATCCGCCTCCATCCAGTCTATTAATTGTTGCCGGGAAGCTAGAGTAAG
TAGTTCGCCAGTTAATAGTTTGCGCAACGTTGTTGCCATTGCTACAGGCATCGTGGTGTCACGCTCGTCG
TTTGGTATGGCTTCATTCAGCTCCGGTTCCCAACGATCAAGGCGAGTTACATGATCCCCCATGTTGTGCA
AAAAAGCGGTTAGCTCCTTCGGTCCTCCGATCGTTGTCAGAAGTAAGTTGGCCGCAGTGTTATCACTCAT
GGTTATGGCAGCACTGCATAATTCTCTTACTGTCATGCCATCCGTAAGATGCTTTTCTGTGACTGGTGAG
TACTCAACCAAGTCATTCTGAGAATAGTGTATGCGGCGACCGAGTTGCTCTTGCCCGGCGTCAATACGGG
ATAATACCGCGCCACATAGCAGAACTTTAAAAGTGCTCATCATTGGAAAACGTTCTTCGGGGCGAAAACT
CTCAAGGATCTTACCGCTGTTGAGATCCAGTTCGATGTAACCCACTCGTGCACCCAACTGATCTTCAGCA
TCTTTTACTTTCACCAGCGTTTCTGGGTGAGCAAAAACAGGAAGGCAAAATGCCGCAAAAAAGGGAATAA
GGGCGACACGGAAATGTTGAATACTCATACTCTTCCTTTTTCAATATTATTGAAGCATTTATCAGGGTTA
TTGTCTCATGAGCGGATACATATTTGAATGTATTTAGAAAAATAAACAAATAGGGGTTCCGCGCACATTT
CCCCGAAAAGTGCCACCTGACGT
Features (pLannotate 1.2.2; 28 found; start..end, strand, type, name):
     29..81      -  misc_feature   bom (fragment): basis of mobility region from pBR322
    236..615     +  enhancer       CMV enhancer: human cytomegalovirus immediate early enhancer
    616..819     +  promoter       CMV promoter: human cytomegalovirus (CMV) immediate early promoter
    815..848     +  LTR            5' LTR (truncated) (fragment): truncated 5' long terminal repeat (LTR) from HIV-1
    864..882     +  promoter       T7 promoter: promoter for bacteriophage T7 RNA polymerase
    923..943     +  CDS            capTEV™ (fragment): composite tag for in vivo biotinylation, TEV protease cleavage, and 6xHis tagging
    944..976     +  CDS            T7 tag (gene 10 leader): leader peptide from bacteriophage T7 gene 10 promotes efficient translation in E. coli
    980..1003    +  CDS            Xpress™ tag: Xpress™ epitope tag, including an enterokinase recognition and cleavage site
   1010..1717    +  CDS            ECFP: ECFP is a basic (constitutively fluorescent) cyan fluorescent protein published in 1996, derived from Aequorea victoria. It has low acid sensitivity.
   1703..1864    +  CDS            PIN1 (fragment): PIN1_HUMAN - Experimental evidence at protein level: Swiss-Prot protein existence level 1. Peptidyl-prolyl cis/trans isomerase (PPIase) that binds to and isomerizes specific phosphorylated Ser/Thr-Pro (pSer/Thr-Pro) motifs (PubMed:21497122, PubMed:23623683, PubMed:29686383). By inducing conformational changes in a subset of phosphorylated proteins, acts as a molecular switch in multiple cellular processes (PubMed:21497122, PubMed:22033920, PubMed:23623683). Displays a preference for acidic residues located N-terminally to the proline bond to be isomerized. Regulates mitosis presumably by inter
   2291..3007    +  CDS            YPet: YPet is a basic (constitutively fluorescent) yellow fluorescent protein published in 2005, derived from Aequorea victoria. It has moderate acid sensitivity.
   3002..3271    +  CDS            Hgs (fragment): HGS_MOUSE - Also known as Hrs. Experimental evidence at protein level: Swiss-Prot protein existence level 1. Involved in intracellular signal transduction mediated by cytokines and growth factors. When associated with STAM, it suppresses DNA signaling upon stimulation by IL-2 and GM-CSF. Could be a direct effector of PI3-kinase in vesicular pathway via early endosomes and may regulate trafficking to early and late endosomes by recruiting clathrin. May concentrate ubiquitinated receptors within clathrin- coated regions. Involved in down-regulation of receptor tyrosine kinase via multivesicular
   3320..3481    +  CDS            adcA (fragment): ADCA_DICDI - Experimental evidence at protein level: Swiss-Prot protein existence level 1. From Dictyostelium discoideum (Slime mold).
   3521..3539    -  promoter       SP6 promoter: promoter for bacteriophage SP6 RNA polymerase
   3565..3789    +  polyA_signal   bGH poly(A) signal: bovine growth hormone polyadenylation signal
   3793..3814    +  promoter       SV40 promoter (fragment): SV40 enhancer and early promoter
   3835..4263    +  rep_origin     f1 ori (sequence partly withheld): f1 bacteriophage origin of replication; arrow indicates direction of (+) strand synthesis
   4277..4606    +  promoter       SV40 promoter: SV40 enhancer and early promoter
   4673..5464    +  CDS            neo: KKA2_KLEPN - Also known as kan, nptII. Experimental evidence at protein level: Swiss-Prot protein existence level 1. Resistance to kanamycin, neomycin, paromomycin, ribostamycin, butirosin and gentamicin B. From Klebsiella pneumoniae.
   5488..5646    +  CDS            ble (fragment): BLE_KLEPN - Experimental evidence at protein level: Swiss-Prot protein existence level 1. Binding protein with a strong affinity to the bleomycin family of antibiotics. Binds to CL990; an antimitotic-antibiotic compound. From Klebsiella pneumoniae.
   5641..5762    +  polyA_signal   SV40 poly(A) signal: SV40 polyadenylation signal
   5835..5851    -  protein_bind   lac operator: The lac repressor binds to the lac operator to inhibit transcription in E. coli. This inhibition can be relieved by adding lactose or isopropyl-β-D-thiogalactopyranoside (IPTG). lac repressor encoded by lacI
   5859..5889    -  promoter       lac promoter: promoter for the E. coli lac operon
   5904..5925    -  protein_bind   CAP binding site: CAP binding activates transcription in the presence of cAMP. E. coli catabolite activator protein
   5938..6030    -  CDS            lacI (fragment): lac repressor; lacI; The lac repressor binds to the lac operator to inhibit transcription in E. coli. This inhibition can be relieved by adding lactose or isopropyl-β-D-thiogalactopyranoside (IPTG).
   6213..6801    -  rep_origin     ori: high-copy-number ColE1/pMB1/pBR322/pUC origin of replication
   6972..7832    -  CDS            AmpR: β-lactamase; bla; confers resistance to ampicillin, carbenicillin, and related antibiotics
   7833..7937    -  promoter       AmpR promoter: bla
