[The description below was written by a language model from this plasmid's Addgene catalogue record and pLannotate feature annotations shown in this document.]
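Description:
pcDNA3-endo-EKAR4 is a mammalian expression plasmid of about 8 kb, built on the Invitrogen pcDNA3 backbone, that encodes an endosome-targeted version of EKAR4, a genetically encoded FRET biosensor for ERK kinase activity. It is propagated in E. coli as a high-copy plasmid through its ColE1/pUC-type origin with ampicillin selection (AmpR). An SV40 promoter-driven neo cassette with an SV40 polyadenylation signal allows G418 selection of transfected mammalian cells. An f1 origin and flanking T7 and SP6 phage promoters are carried over from the backbone.

The synthetic insert of roughly 2.5 kb sits between BamHI and XbaI sites and is transcribed from the CMV immediate-early enhancer/promoter, with termination at the bGH poly(A) signal. The open reading frame begins with a backbone-derived leader of 6xHis, T7 gene 10 and Xpress epitope tags. The annotated features then show an ECFP-like cyan fluorescent protein as FRET donor, followed by a fragment of human PIN1, a protein that binds phosphorylated Ser/Thr-Pro motifs. An unannotated stretch comes next; it probably holds the linker and ERK substrate sequence, though the record does not describe it. The yellow acceptor YPet completes the sensor core. In sensors of this design, phosphorylation of the substrate promotes its binding to the phospho-recognition domain, altering FRET between the two fluorophores.

At the C terminus is the 2xFYVE tag, a tandem FYVE zinc-finger module. The automated annotation matches it partly to mouse Hgs (Hrs) and, for the second copy, to a Dictyostelium homologue. This module localises the sensor to endosomes. The construct is used for live-cell imaging of ERK activity specifically at endosomal membranes, as in the associated study of beta-adrenergic ERK activation at endosomes.
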