Addgene plasmid #205513: pcDNA3-endo-EKAR4
Purpose: Genetically encoded FRET-based biosensor for monitoring ERK kinase activity. Targeted to endosomes.
Depositing lab: Jin Zhang. Publication: Non-canonical beta-adrenergic activation of ERK at endosomes. Kwon Y, Mehta S, Clark M, Walters G, Zhong Y, Lee HN, Sunahara RK, Zhang J. Nature. 2022 Nov;611(7934):173-179. doi: 10.1038/s41586-022-05343-3. Epub 2022 Oct 26. PubMed 36289326.
Backbone
  Vector backbone: pcDNA3
  Backbone manufacturer: Invitrogen
  Backbone size w/o insert (bp): 5472
  Total vector size (bp): 7965
  Vector type: Mammalian Expression
  Selectable markers: Neomycin (select with G418)
Growth in bacteria
  Bacterial resistance: Ampicillin, 100 μg/mL
  Growth temperature: 37°C
  Growth strain: DH5alpha
  Copy number: High Copy
Gene/Insert
  Gene/Insert name: endo-EKAR4 (alt name: EKAR4-2xFYVE)
  Species: Synthetic
  Insert size (bp): 2493
  Promoter: CMV
  Tag / fusion protein: 6xHIS - T7 tag (gene 10 leader) - Xpress (TM) tag (N terminal on backbone); 2xFYVE (Fab1/YOTB/Vac1/EEA1 zinc-finger) (C terminal on insert)
  Cloning method: Restriction Enzyme; 5′ cloning site BamHI (not destroyed); 3′ cloning site XbaI (not destroyed)
  Sequencing primers: 5′ CMV forward; 3′ BGH reverse
Terms and licenses: Academic/Nonprofit Terms; Industry Terms: Not Available to Industry
How to cite: pcDNA3-endo-EKAR4 was a gift from Jin Zhang (Addgene plasmid # 205513 ; http://n2t.net/addgene:205513 ; RRID:Addgene_205513)
